Addgene plasmid #125088: pSR40.29
Purpose: Expression of ompR(1-139aa)-ccaR(129-234aa) chimera under PLtetO-1, output Promoter PcpcG2-172
Depositing lab: Jeffrey Tabor. Depositing organization: Rice University. Publication: Rewiring bacterial two-component systems by modular DNA-binding domain swapping. Schmidl SR, Ekness F, Sofjan K, Daeffler KN, Brink KR, Landry BP, Gerhardt KP, Dyulgyarov N, Sheth RU, Tabor JJ. Nat Chem Biol. 2019 Jul;15(7):690-698. doi: 10.1038/s41589-019-0286-6. Epub 2019 May 20. PubMed 31110305.
Backbone
  Vector backbone: pProTet.E333
  Total vector size (bp): 4810
  Vector type: Bacterial Expression, Synthetic Biology
Growth in bacteria
  Bacterial resistance: Chloramphenicol, 25 μg/mL
  Growth temperature: 37°C
  Growth strain: DH5alpha
  Copy number: High Copy
Gene/Insert 1
  Gene/Insert name: ompR(REC)-ccaR(DBD)139
  Species: Synthetic
  Insert size (bp): 735
Gene/Insert 2
  Gene/Insert name: sfgfp (alt name: Super folder GFP)
  Species: Synthetic
  Insert size (bp): 714
Gene/Insert 3
  Gene/Insert name: tetR
  Species: Tn10 from E. coli
  Insert size (bp): 625
  GenBank ID: NC_009133.1
Terms and licenses: Academic/Nonprofit Terms; Industry Terms: Not Available to Industry
How to cite: pSR40.29 was a gift from Jeffrey Tabor (Addgene plasmid # 125088 ; http://n2t.net/addgene:125088 ; RRID:Addgene_125088)
