[The description below was written by a language model from this plasmid's Addgene catalogue record and pLannotate feature annotations shown in this document.]
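Description:
pSR40.29 is a high-copy bacterial expression and synthetic-biology plasmid built on the pProTet.E333 backbone, of roughly 4.8 kb (the catalogue lists 4,810 bp, while the sequenced record is 4,840 nt). It replicates in E. coli through a ColE1/pMB1-type origin and is selected with chloramphenicol via a cat gene driven by its own promoter and followed by the lambda t0 terminator.

The plasmid carries three expression units arranged in the same orientation. The first places a synthetic chimeric response regulator under the PLtetO-1 promoter. This chimera joins the receiver domain of OmpR (residues 1-139) to the DNA-binding domain of CcaR (residues 129-234). The automated annotation labels this whole open reading frame simply as ompR, reflecting homology to OmpR rather than the chimeric design given in the catalogue. The second unit is a superfolder GFP reporter. According to the stated purpose, it is driven by the output promoter PcpcG2-172, which would correspond to the unannotated region upstream of sfgfp, although the feature table does not detect this promoter. The third unit expresses TetR from what is annotated as a J23119 constitutive promoter fragment. TetR represses PLtetO-1, so chimera expression can be tuned with a tetracycline-type inducer. rrnB T1 and T7Te terminators insulate the cassettes from each other.

Together these parts form a test circuit for rewiring two-component signalling by swapping DNA-binding domains. The OmpR receiver domain would presumably accept input from its cognate kinase pathway, while the CcaR DNA-binding domain redirects the output to PcpcG2-172. The result is read out as GFP fluorescence.
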