Features (pLannotate 1.2.2; 15 found; start..end, strand, type, name):
     61..134     +  promoter       PLtetO-1 promoter: modified phage lambda PL promoter with tet operator sites (Lutz and Bujard, 1997)
    170..859     +  CDS            ompR: OMPR_ECOLI - Also known as kmt, ompB. Experimental evidence at protein level: Swiss-Prot protein existence level 1. Member of the two-component regulatory system EnvZ/OmpR involved in osmoregulation (particularly of genes ompF and ompC) as well as other genes (PubMed:3010044, PubMed:3536870). Plays a central role in both acid and osmotic stress responses (PubMed:28526842, PubMed:30524381). Binds to the promoter of both ompC and ompF; at low osmolarity it activates ompF transcription, while at high osmolarity it represses ompF and activates ompC transcription (PubMed:3533941, PubMed:3023382, Pu
    928..999     +  terminator     rrnB T1 terminator: transcription terminator T1 from the E. coli rrnB gene
   1015..1042    +  terminator     T7Te terminator: phage T7 early transcription terminator
   1356..2069    +  CDS            superfolder GFP: GFP variant that folds robustly even when fused to poorly folded proteins (Pédelacq et al., 2006)
   2096..2167    +  terminator     rrnB T1 terminator: transcription terminator T1 from the E. coli rrnB gene
   2183..2210    +  terminator     T7Te terminator: phage T7 early transcription terminator
   2217..2261    +  misc_feature   MCS (fragment): pUC18/19 multiple cloning site
   2268..2296    +  promoter       J23119 promoter (fragment): bacterial promoter (Registry of Standard Biological Parts BBa J23119)
   2331..2957    +  CDS            TetR: tetracycline repressor TetR; tetR; TetR binds to the tetracycline operator tetO to inhibit transcription. This inhibition can be relieved by adding tetracycline or doxycycline.
   2963..3049    +  terminator     rrnB T1 terminator: Escherichia coli rrnB; transcription terminator T1 from the E. coli rrnB gene
   3214..3802    -  rep_origin     ori: high-copy-number ColE1/pMB1/pBR322/pUC origin of replication
   3890..3984    -  terminator     lambda t0 terminator: transcription terminator from phage lambda
   4008..4664    -  CDS            cat: CAT_ECOLX - Experimental evidence at protein level: Swiss-Prot protein existence level 1. This enzyme is an effector of chloramphenicol resistance in bacteria. From Escherichia coli. This protein is used as a marker in many commonly used cloning vectors, such as pACYC184.
   4665..4763    -  promoter       cat promoter: promoter of the E. coli cat gene encoding chloramphenicol acetyltransferase
>Addgene plasmid #125088 | pSR40.29 | addgene full sequence | sequence record 245192 | Addgene NGS Result
ATCATGACATTAACCTATAAAAATAGGCGTATCACGAGGCCCTTTCGTCTTCACCTCGAGTCCCTATCAG
TGATAGAGATTGACATCCCTATCAGTGATAGAGATACTGAGCACATCAGCAGGACGCACTGACCGCATAA
AGGACTTAGCAAAGCCCAATTTTAAACAAATGCAAGAGAACTACAAGATTCTGGTGGTCGATGACGACAT
GCGCCTGCGTGCGCTGCTGGAACGTTATCTCACCGAACAAGGCTTCCAGGTTCGAAGCGTCGCTAATGCA
GAACAGATGGATCGCCTGCTGACTCGTGAATCTTTCCATCTTATGGTACTGGATTTAATGTTACCTGGTG
AAGATGGCTTGTCGATTTGCCGACGTCTTCGTAGTCAGAGCAACCCGATGCCGATCATTATGGTGACGGC
GAAAGGGGAAGAAGTGGACCGTATCGTAGGCCTGGAGATTGGCGCTGACGACTACATTCCAAAACCGTTT
AACCCGCGTGAACTGCTGGCCCGTATCCGTGCGGTGCTGCGTCGTCAGGCGAACGAACTGCCAGGCGCAC
CGTCACAGGAAGAGGCGGTAATTGCTTGGGGGCCAATCAGGTTGGATCCAAGCACCTATGAAGTTAGTTA
TGACAATGAGGTTTTGTCTTTGACCCGCAAGGAATACAGCATTCTGGAATTACTACTCCGCAATGGCCGT
CGGGTGCTAAGTCGGAGCATGATTATCGATAGTATCTGGAAGTTGGAGAGTCCCCCAGAGGAAGATACGG
TTAAGGTGCATGTGCGGAGTTTGCGACAAAAATTAAAAAGTGCCGGTTTATCAGCAGATGCCATTGAAAC
GGTCCATGGCATTGGGTATCGTCTGGCCAATTTAACGGAAAAATCTTTGTGCCAAGGGAAAAACTAGTAA
TAATCTAGACCAGGCATCAAATAAAACGAAAGGCTCAGTCGAAAGACTGGGCCTTTCGTTTTATCTGTTG
TTTGTCGGTGAACGCTCTCTACTAGAGTCACACTGGCTCACCTTCGGGTGGGCCTTTCTGCGTTTATAGT
AAATCACTGCATAATTCGTGTCGCTCAAGGCGCACTCCCGTTCTGGATAATGTTTTTTGCGCCGACATCA
TAACGGTTCTGGCAAATATTCTGAAATGAGCTGGTTAGCTAGTCAAGCCCATTGTGCTTTTCTCTATCAA
CCTCAGCTTACCTGAAGGGGTGAACAGGTCTGGGTTAATTCATGTTGCGAAATGTAACAGTTTTAGTCGC
ATCAGCTAACTTTCCGATTTCTTTACGATTTTCTCCCCCTTTTCTTCAATTTTACTTTGTTAGGATCGCA
TTTTTAAAAAGAGGAGAAATACTAGATGCGTAAAGGCGAAGAGCTGTTCACTGGTGTCGTCCCTATTCTG
GTGGAACTGGATGGTGATGTCAACGGTCATAAGTTTTCCGTGCGTGGCGAGGGTGAAGGTGACGCAACTA
ATGGTAAACTGACGCTGAAGTTCATCTGTACTACTGGTAAACTGCCGGTACCTTGGCCGACTCTGGTAAC
GACGCTGACTTATGGTGTTCAGTGCTTTGCTCGTTATCCGGACCATATGAAGCAGCATGACTTCTTCAAG
TCCGCCATGCCGGAAGGCTATGTGCAGGAACGCACGATTTCCTTTAAGGATGACGGCACGTACAAAACGC
GTGCGGAAGTGAAATTTGAAGGCGATACCCTGGTAAACCGCATTGAGCTGAAAGGCATTGACTTTAAAGA
AGACGGCAATATCCTGGGCCATAAGCTGGAATACAATTTTAACAGCCACAATGTTTACATCACCGCCGAT
AAACAAAAAAATGGCATTAAAGCGAATTTTAAAATTCGCCACAACGTGGAGGATGGCAGCGTGCAGCTGG
CTGATCACTACCAGCAAAACACTCCAATCGGTGATGGTCCTGTTCTGCTGCCAGACAATCACTATCTGAG
CACGCAAAGCGTTCTGTCTAAAGATCCGAACGAGAAACGCGATCATATGGTTCTGCTGGAGTTCGTAACC
GCAGCGGGCATCACGCATGGTATGGATGAACTGTACAAATGATGATAATAATCTAGACCAGGCATCAAAT
AAAACGAAAGGCTCAGTCGAAAGACTGGGCCTTTCGTTTTATCTGTTGTTTGTCGGTGAACGCTCTCTAC
TAGAGTCACACTGGCTCACCTTCGGGTGGGCCTTTCTGCGTTTATAGGTACCCGTGGATCCTCTAGAGTC
GACCTGCAGGCATGCAAGCTTTTTACGGCTAGCTCAGTCCTAGGTATAGTGCTAGCCCAGCCAGAGAAAC
ACTCTTTAACAGGGGGTAGTATGATGTCTCGTTTAGATAAAAGTAAAGTGATTAACAGCGCATTAGAGCT
GCTTAATGAGGTCGGAATCGAAGGTTTAACAACCCGTAAACTCGCCCAGAAGCTAGGTGTAGAGCAGCCT
ACATTGTATTGGCATGTAAAAAATAAGCGGGCTTTGCTCGACGCCTTAGCCATTGAGATGTTAGATAGGC
ACCATACTCACTTTTGCCCTTTAGAAGGGGAAAGCTGGCAAGATTTTTTACGTAATAACGCTAAAAGTTT
TAGATGTGCTTTACTAAGTCATCGCGATGGAGCAAAAGTACATTTAGGTACACGGCCTACAGAAAAACAG
TATGAAACTCTCGAAAATCAATTAGCCTTTTTATGCCAACAAGGTTTTTCACTAGAGAATGCATTATATG
CACTCAGCGCAGTGGGGCATTTTACTTTAGGTTGCGTATTGGAAGATCAAGAGCATCAAGTCGCTAAAGA
AGAAAGGGAAACACCTACTACTGATAGTATGCCGCCATTATTACGACAAGCTATCGAATTATTTGATCAC
CAAGGTGCAGAGCCAGCCTTCTTATTCGGCCTTGAATTGATCATATGCGGATTAGAAAAACAACTTAAAT
GTGAAAGTGGGTCTTAAGGCATCAAATAAAACGAAAGGCTCAGTCGAAAGACTGGGCCTTTCGTTTTATC
TGTTGTTTGTCGGTGAACGCTCTCCTGAGTAGGACAAATCCGCCGCCCTAGACCTAGGGCGTTCGGCTGC
GGCGAGCGGTATCAGCTCACTCAAAGGCGGTAATACGGTTATCCACAGAATCAGGGGATAACGCATGCAA
GAACATGTGAGCAAAAGGCCAGCAAAAGGCCAGGAACCGTAAAAAGGCCGCGTTGCTGGCGTTTTTCCAT
AGGCTCCGCCCCCCTGACGAGCATCACAAAAATCGACGCTCAAGTCAGAGGTGGCGAAACCCGACAGGAC
TATAAAGATACCAGGCGTTTCCCCCTGGAAGCTCCCTCGTGCGCTCTCCTGTTCCGACCCTGCCGCTTAC
CGGATACCTGTCCGCCTTTCTCCCTTCGGGAAGCGTGGCGCTTTCTCATAGCTCACGCTGTAGGTATCTC
AGTTCGGTGTAGGTCGTTCGCTCCAAGCTGGGCTGTGTGCACGAACCCCCCGTTCAGCCCGACCGCTGCG
CCTTATCCGGTAACTATCGTCTTGAGTCCAACCCGGTAAGACACGACTTATCGCCACTGGCAGCAGCCAC
TGGTAACAGGATTAGCAGAGCGAGGTATGTAGGCGGTGCTACAGAGTTCTTGAAGTGGTGGCCTAACTAC
GGCTACACTAGAAGGACAGTATTTGGTATCTGCGCTCTGCTGAAGCCAGTTACCTTCGGAAAAAGAGTTG
GTAGCTCTTGATCCGGCAAACAAACCACCGCTGGTAGCGGTGGTTTTTTTGTTTGCAAGCAGCAGATTAC
GCGCAGAAAAAAAGGATCTCAAGAAGATCCTTTGATCTTTTCTACGGGGTCTGACGCTCAGTGGAACGAA
AACTCACGTTAAGGGATTTTGGTCATGACTAGTGCTTGGATTCTCACCAATAAAAAACGCCCGGCGGCAA
CCGAGCGTTCTGAACAAATCCAGATGGAGTTCTGAGGTCATTACTGGATCTATCAACAGGAGTCCAAGCG
AGCTCGATATCAAATTACGCCCCGCCCTGCCACTCATCGCAGTACTGTTGTAATTCATTAAGCATTCTGC
CGACATGGAAGCCATCACAAACGGCATGATGAACCTGAATCGCCAGCGGCATCAGCACCTTGTCGCCTTG
CGTATAATATTTGCCCATGGTGAAAACGGGGGCGAAGAAGTTGTCCATATTGGCCACGTTTAAATCAAAA
CTGGTGAAACTCACCCAGGGATTGGCTGAGACGAAAAACATATTCTCAATAAACCCTTTAGGGAAATAGG
CCAGGTTTTCACCATAACACGCCACATCTTGCGAATATATGTGTAGAAACTGCCGGAAATCGTCGTGGTA
TTCACTCCAGAGCGATGAAAACGTTTCAGTTTGCTCATGGAAAACGGTGTAACAAGGGTGAACACTATCC
CATATCACCAGCTCACCGTCTTTCATTGCCATACGAAATTCCGGATGAGCATTCATCAGGCGGGCAAGAA
TGTGAATAAAGGCCGGATAAAACTTGTGCTTATTTTTCTTTACGGTCTTTAAAAAGGCCGTAATATCCAG
CTGAACGGTCTGGTTATAGGTACATTGAGCAACTGACTGAAATGCCTCAAAATGTTCTTTACGATGCCAT
TGGGATATATCAACGGTGGTATATCCAGTGATTTTTTTCTCCATTTTAGCTTCCTTAGCTCCTGAAAATC
TCGATAACTCAAAAAATACGACCGGTAGTGATCTTATTTCATTATGGTGAAAGTTGGAACCTCTTACGGG
CCGGCCAACGTCTCATTTTCGCCAGATATCGACGTCGGAGACCTAATGCGCCAGATATCGACGTCTAAGA
AACCATTATT
